>Addgene plasmid #247069 | pCDF-cascade | addgene full sequence | sequence record 491665 | Addgene NGS Result
TCGAGATCCCGGTGCCTAATGAGTGAGCTAACTTACATTAATTGCGTTGCGCGTCAAATGGACGAAGCAG
GGATTCTGCAAACCCTATGCTACTCCGTCAAGCCGTCAATTGTCTGATTCGTTACCAATTATGACAACTT
GACGGCTACATCATTCACTTTTTCTTCACAACCGGCACGGAACTCGCTCGGGCTGGCCCCGGTGCATTTT
TTAAATACCCGCGAGAAATAGAGTTGATCGTCAAAACCAACATTGCGACCGACGGTGGCGATAGGCATCC
GGGTGGTGCTCAAAAGCAGCTTCGCCTGGCTGATACGTTGGTCCTCGCGCCAGCTTAAGACGCTAATCCC
TAACTGCTGGCGGAAAAGATGTGACAGACGCGACGGCGACAAGCAAACATGCTGTGCGACGCTGGCGATA
TCAAAATTGCTGTCTGCCAGGTGATCGCTGATGTACTGACAAGCCTCGCGTACCCGATTATCCATCGGTG
GATGGAGCGACTCGTTAATCGCTTCCATGCGCCGCAGTAACAATTGCTCAAGCAGATTTATCGCCAGCAG
CTCCGAATAGCGCCCTTCCCCTTGCCCGGCGTTAATGATTTGCCCAAACAGGTCGCTGAAATGCGGCTGG
TGCGCTTCATCCGGGCGAAAGAACCCCGTATTGGCAAATATTGACGGCCAGTTAAGCCATTCATGCCAGT
AGGCGCGCGGACGAAAGTAAACCCACTGGTGATACCATTCGCGAGCCTCCGGATGACGACCGTAGTGATG
AATCTCTCCTGGCGGGAACAGCAAAATATCACCCGGTCGGCAAACAAATTCTCGTCCCTGATTTTTCACC
ACCCCCTGACCGCGAATGGTGAGATTGAGAATATAACCTTTCATTCCCAGCGGTCGGTCGATAAAAAAAT
CGAGATAACCGTTGGCCTCAATCGGCGTTAAACCCGCCACCAGATGGGCATTAAACGAGTATCCCGGCAG
CAGGGGATCATTTTGCGCTTCAGCCATACTTTTCATACTCCCGCCATTCAGAGAAGAAACCAATTGTCCA
TATTGCATCAGACATTGCCGTCACTGCGTCTTTTACTGGCTCTTCTCGCTAACCAAACCGGTAACCCCGC
TTATTAAAAGCATTCTGTAACAAAGCGGGACCAAAGCCATGACAAAAACGCGTAACAAAAGTGTCTATAA
TCACGGCAGAAAAGTCCACATTGATTATTTGCACGGCGTCACACTTTGCTATGCCATAGCATTTTTATCC
ATAAGATTAGCGGATCCTACCTGACGCTTTTTATCGCAACTCTCTACTGTTTCTCCATACGAAATGCAGG
AGAAATGTCGGAGCATATGAAGGAGAACAAATGAATTTGCTTATTGATAACTGGATCCCTGTACGCCCGC
GAAACGGGGGGAAAGTCCAAATCATAAATCTGCAATCGCTATACTGCAGTAGAGATCAGTGGCGATTAAG
TTTGCCCCGTGACGATATGGAACTGGCCGCTTTAGCACTGCTGGTTTGCATTGGGCAAATTATCGCCCCG
GCAAAAGATGACGTTGAATTTCGACATCGCATAATGAATCCGCTCACTGAAGATGAGTTTCAACAACTCA
TCGCGCCGTGGATAGATATGTTCTACCTTAATCACGCAGAACATCCCTTTATGCAGACCAAAGGTGTCAA
AGCAAATGATGTGACTCCAATGGAAAAACTGTTGGCTGGGGTAAGCGGCGCGACGAATTGTGCATTTGTC
AATCAACCGGGGCAGGGTGAAGCATTATGTGGTGGATGCACTGCGATTGCGTTATTCAACCAGGCGAATC
AGGCACCAGGTTTTGGTGGTGGTTTTAAAAGCGGTTTACGTGGAGGAACACCTGTAACAACGTTCGTACG
TGGGATCGATCTTCGTTCAACGGTGTTACTCAATGTCCTCACATTACCTCGTCTTCAAAAACAATTTCCT
AATGAATCACATACGGAAAACCAACCTACCTGGATTAAACCTATCAAGTCCAATGAGTCTATACCTGCTT
CGTCAATTGGGTTTGTCCGTGGTCTATTCTGGCAACCAGCGCATATTGAATTATGCGATCCCATTGGGAT
TGGTAAATGTTCTTGCTGTGGACAGGAAAGCAATTTGCGTTATACCGGTTTTCTTAAGGAAAAATTTACC
TTTACAGTTAATGGGCTATGGCCCCATCCGCATTCCCCTTGTCTGGTAACAGTCAAGAAAGGGGAGGTTG
AGGAAAAATTTCTTGCTTTCACCACCTCCGCACCATCATGGACACAAATCAGCCGAGTTGTGGTAGATAA
GATTATTCAAAATGAAAATGGAAATCGCGTGGCGGCGGTTGTGAATCAATTCAGAAATATTGCGCCGCAA
AGTCCTCTTGAATTGATTATGGGGGGATATCGTAATAATCAAGCATCTATTCTTGAACGGCGTCATGATG
TGTTGATGTTTAATCAGGGGTGGCAACAATACGGCAATGTGATAAACGAAATAGTGACTGTTGGTTTGGG
ATATAAAACAGCCTTACGCAAGGCGTTATATACCTTTGCAGAAGGGTTTAAAAATAAAGACTTCAAAGGG
GCCGGAGTCTCTGTTCATGAGACTGCAGAAAGGCATTTCTATCGACAGAGTGAATTATTAATTCCCGATG
TACTGGCGAATGTTAATTTTTCCCAGGCTGATGAGGTAATAGCTGATTTACGAGACAAACTTCATCAATT
GTGTGAAATGCTATTTAATCAATCTGTAGCTCCCTATGCACATCATCCTAAATTAATAAGCACATTAGCG
CTTGCCCGCGCCACGCTATACAAACATTTACGGGAGTTAAAACCGCAAGGAGGGCCATCAAATGGCTGAT
GAAATTGATGCAATGGCTTTATATCGAGCCTGGCAACAACTGGATAATGGATCATGTGCGCAAATTAGAC
GTGTTTCAGAACCTGATGAATTACGCGATATCCCTGCGTTTTATAGGCTGGTGCAACCTTTTGGTTGGGA
AAACCCACGTCACCAGCAGGCTCTTTTGCGCATGGTGTTTTGCCTGAGCGCAGGAAAGAATGTCATCCGA
CATCAGGACAAAAAATCGGAGCAAACAACAGGTATCTCGTTGGGAAGAGCTTTAGCCAATAGTGGAAGAA
TTAACGAGCGCCGTATCTTTCAATTAATTCGGGCTGACAGAACAGCCGATATGGTCCAGTTACGTCGATT
ACTTACTCACGCCGAACCCGTACTTGACTGGCCATTAATGGCCAGGATGTTGACCTGGTGGGGAAAGCGC
GAACGCCAGCAACTTCTGGAAGATTTTGTATTGACCACAAACAAAAATGCGTAAGGAAACCTTTCTATGT
CTAACTTTATCAATATTCATGTTCTGATCTCTCACAGCCCTTCATGTCTGAACCGCGACGATATGAACAT
GCAGAAAGACGCTATTTTCGGCGGCAAAAGACGAGTAAGAATTTCAAGTCAAAGCCTTAAACGTGCGATG
CGTAAAAGTGGTTATTACGCACAAAATATTGGTGAATCCAGTCTCAGAACCATTCATCTTGCACAATTAC
GTGATGTTCTTCGGCAAAAACTTGGTGAACGTTTTGACCAAAAAATCATCGATAAGACATTAGCGCTGCT
CTCCGGTAAATCAGTTGATGAAGCCGAAAAGATTTCTGCCGATGCGGTTACTCCCTGGGTTGTGGGAGAA
ATAGCCTGGTTCTGTGAGCAGGTTGCAAAAGCAGAGGCTGATAATCTGGATGATAAAAAGCTGCTCAAAG
TTCTTAAGGAAGATATTGCCGCCATACGTGTGAATTTACAGCAGGGTGTTGATATTGCGCTTAGTGGAAG
AATGGCAACCAGCGGCATGATGACTGAGTTGGGAAAAGTTGATGGTGCAATGTCCATTGCGCATGCGATC
ACTACTCATCAGGTTGATTCTGATATTGACTGGTTCACCGCTGTAGATGATTTACAGGAACAAGGTTCTG
CACATCTGGGAACTCAGGAATTTTCATCGGGTGTTTTTTATCGTTATGCCAACATTAACCTCGCTCAACT
TCAGGAAAATTTAGGTGGTGCCTCCAGGGAGCAGGCTCTGGAAATTGCAACCCATGTTGTTCATATGCTG
GCAACAGAGGTCCCTGGAGCAAAACAGCGTACTTATGCCGCTTTTAACCCTGCGGATATGGTAATGGTTA
ATTTCTCCGATATGCCACTTTCTATGGCAAATGCTTTTGAAAAAGCGGTTAAAGCGAAAGATGGCTTTTT
GCAACCGTCTATACAGGCGTTTAATCAATATTGGGATCGCGTTGCCAATGGATATGGTCTGAACGGAGCT
GCTGCGCAATTCAGCTTATCTGATGTAGACCCAATTACTGCTCAAGTTAAACAAATGCCTACTTTAGAAC
AGTTAAAATCCTGGGTTCGTAATAATGGCGAGGCGTGAACATGAGATCTTATTTGATCTTGCGGCTTGCT
GGGCCAATGCAAGCCTGGGGGCAGCCGACCTTTGAAGGAACGCGACCTACCGGAAGATTTCCGACCCGAA
GCGGGTTATTAGGGCTACTCGGGGCTTGTCTTGGGATCCAACGTGATGATACTTCTTCATTACAGGCGTT
ATCAGAGAGTGTGCAATTTGCAGTGCGCTGCGATGAACTCATTCTTGACGATCGTCGTGTGTCTGTAACG
GGGTTGCGTGATTACCATACAGTCCTTGGAGCGCGAGAAGATTACCGTGGTTTGAAAAGTCATGAAACGA
TTCAAACATGGCGCGAATATTTATGTGATGCCTCCTTTACCGTCGCTCTCTGGTTAACACCCCATGCAAC
GATGGTTATCTCAGAACTTGAAAAAGCAGTATTAAAGCCTCGGTATACACCTTACCTGGGGCGGAGAAGT
TGCCCACTAACACACCCGCTTTTTTTGGGGACATGTCAGGCATCGGATCCTCAGAAGGCGCTATTAAATT
ATGAGCCCGTTGGCGGCGATATATATAGTGAGGAATCAGTTACAGGGCATCATTTAAAATTTACGGCGCG
CGACGAACCGATGATCACCTTGCCTCGACAATTTGCTTCCCGAGAATGGTATGTGATTAAAGGAGGTATG
GATGTATCTCAGTAAAGTCATCATTGCCAGGGCCTGGAGCAGGGATCTTTACCAACTTCACCAGGGATTA
TGGCATTTATTTCCAAACAGACCGGATGCTGCTCGTGATTTTCTTTTTCATGTTGAGAAGCGAAACACAC
CAGAAGGCTGTCATGTTTTATTGCAGTCAGCGCAAATGCCTGTTTCAACTGCCGTTGCGACAGTCATTAA
AACTAAACAGGTTGAATTTCAACTTCAGGTTGGTGTTCCACTCTATTTTCGGCTTCGGGCAAATCCGATC
AAAACTATTCTCGACAATCAAAAGCGCCTGGACAGTAAAGGGAATATTAAACGCTGTCGGGTTCCGTTAA
TAAAAGAAGCAGAACAAATCGCGTGGTTGCAACGTAAATTGGGCAATGCGGCGCGCGTTGAAGATGTGCA
TCCCATATCGGAACGGCCACAGTATTTTTCTGGTGATGGTAAAAGTGGAAAGATCCAAACGGTTTGCTTT
GAAGGTGTGCTCACCATCAACGACGCGCCAGCGTTAATAGATCTTGTACAGCAAGGTATTGGGCCAGCTA
AATCGATGGGATGTGGCTTGCTATCTTTGGCTCCACTGTGATAACGTAAAGAAACCGCTGCTGCGAAATT
TGAACGCCAGCACATGGACTCGTCTACTAGCGCAGCTTAATTAACCTAGGCTGCTGCCACCGCTGAGCAA
TAACTAGCATAACCCCTTGGGGCCTCTAAACGGGTCTTGAGGGGTTTTTTGCTGAAACCTCAGGCATTTG
AGAAGCACACGGTCACACTGCTTCCGGTAGTCAATAAACCGGTAAACCAGCAATAGACATAAGCGGCTAT
TTAACGACCCTGCCCTGAACCGACGACCGGGTCATCGTGGCCGGATCTTGCGGCCCCTCGGCTTGAACGA
ATTGTTAGACATTATTTGCCGACTACCTTGGTGATCTCGCCTTTCACGTAGTGGACAAATTCTTCCAACT
GATCTGCGCGCGAGGCCAAGCGATCTTCTTCTTGTCCAAGATAAGCCTGTCTAGCTTCAAGTATGACGGG
CTGATACTGGGCCGGCAGGCGCTCCATTGCCCAGTCGGCAGCGACATCCTTCGGCGCGATTTTGCCGGTT
ACTGCGCTGTACCAAATGCGGGACAACGTAAGCACTACATTTCGCTCATCGCCAGCCCAGTCGGGCGGCG
AGTTCCATAGCGTTAAGGTTTCATTTAGCGCCTCAAATAGATCCTGTTCAGGAACCGGATCAAAGAGTTC
CTCCGCCGCTGGACCTACCAAGGCAACGCTATGTTCTCTTGCTTTTGTCAGCAAGATAGCCAGATCAATG
TCGATCGTGGCTGGCTCGAAGATACCTGCAAGAATGTCATTGCGCTGCCATTCTCCAAATTGCAGTTCGC
GCTTAGCTGGATAACGCCACGGAATGATGTCGTCGTGCACAACAATGGTGACTTCTACAGCGCGGAGAAT
CTCGCTCTCTCCAGGGGAAGCCGAAGTTTCCAAAAGGTCGTTGATCAAAGCTCGCCGCGTTGTTTCATCA
AGCCTTACGGTCACCGTAACCAGCAAATCAATATCACTGTGTGGCTTCAGGCCGCCATCCACTGCGGAGC
CGTACAAATGTACGGCCAGCAACGTCGGTTCGAGATGGCGCTCGATGACGCCAACTACCTCTGATAGTTG
AGTCGATACTTCGGCGATCACCGCTTCCCTCATACTCTTCCTTTTTCAATATTATTGAAGCATTTATCAG
GGTTATTGTCTCATGAGCGGATACATATTTGAATGTATTTAGAAAAATAAACAAATAGCTAGCTCACTCG
GTCGCTACGCTCCGGGCGTGAGACTGCGGCGGGCGCTGCGGACACATACAAAGTTACCCACAGATTCCGT
GGATAAGCAGGGGACTAACATGTGAGGCAAAACAGCAGGGCCGCGCCGGTGGCGTTTTTCCATAGGCTCC
GCCCTCCTGCCAGAGTTCACATAAACAGACGCTTTTCCGGTGCATCTGTGGGAGCCGTGAGGCTCAACCA
TGAATCTGACAGTACGGGCGAAACCCGACAGGACTTAAAGATCCCCACCGTTTCCGGCGGGTCGCTCCCT
CTTGCGCTCTCCTGTTCCGACCCTGCCGTTTACCGGATACCTGTTCCGCCTTTCTCCCTTACGGGAAGTG
TGGCGCTTTCTCATAGCTCACACACTGGTATCTCGGCTCGGTGTAGGTCGTTCGCTCCAAGCTGGGCTGT
AAGCAAGAACTCCCCGTTCAGCCCGACTGCTGCGCCTTATCCGGTAACTGTTCACTTGAGTCCAACCCGG
AAAAGCACGGTAAAACGCCACTGGCAGCAGCCATTGGTAACTGGGAGTTCGCAGAAGATTTGTTTAGCTA
AACACGCGGTTGCTCTTGAAGTGTGCGCCAAAGTCCGGCTACACTGGAAGGACAGATTTGGTTGCTGTGC
TCTGCGAAAGCCAGTTACCACGGTTAAGCAGTTCCCCAACTGACTTAACCTTCGATCAAACCACCTCCCC
AGGTGGTTTTTTCGTTTACAGGGCAAAAGATTACGCGCAGAAAAAAAGGATCTCAAGAAGATCCTTTGAT
CTTTTCTACTGAACCGCTCTAGATTTCAGTGCAATTTATCTCTTCAAATGTAGCACCTGAAGTCAGCCCC
ATACGATATAAGTTGTAATTCTCATGTTAGTCATGCCCCGCGCCCACCGGAAGGAGCTGACTGGGTTGAA
GGCTCTCAAGGGCATCGG
Features (pLannotate 1.2.2; 15 found; start..end, strand, type, name):
     19..40      -  protein_bind   CAP binding site: CAP binding activates transcription in the presence of cAMP. E. coli catabolite activator protein
    129..1007    -  CDS            araC: L-arabinose regulatory protein; araC
   1034..1318    +  promoter       araBAD promoter: araBAD; promoter of the L-arabinose operon of E. coli; the araC regulatory gene is transcribed in the opposite direction (Guzman et al., 1995)
   1361..2866    +  CDS            casA: CSE1_ECOLI - Also known as cse1, ygcL. Experimental evidence at protein level: Swiss-Prot protein existence level 1. A component of Cascade, which participates in CRISPR interference, the third stage of CRISPR immunity. Cascade binds both crRNA and in a sequence-specific manner negatively supercoiled dsDNA target. This leads to the formation of an R-loop in which the crRNA binds the target DNA, displacing the noncomplementary strand. Cas3 is recruited to Cascade, probably via interactions with CasA, nicks target DNA and then unwinds and cleaves the target, leading to DNA degradation and invade
   2862..3341    +  CDS            casB: CSE2_ECOLI - Also known as cse2, ygcK. Experimental evidence at protein level: Swiss-Prot protein existence level 1. A component of Cascade, which participates in CRISPR interference, the third stage of CRISPR immunity. Cascade binds both crRNA and in a sequence-specific manner negatively supercoiled dsDNA target. This leads to the formation of an R-loop in which the crRNA binds the target DNA, displacing the noncomplementary strand. Cas3 is recruited to Cascade, nicks target DNA and then unwinds and cleaves the target, leading to DNA degradation and invader neutralization. From Escherichia co
   3357..4445    +  CDS            casC: CASC_ECOLI - Also known as cas4, cse4, ygcJ. Experimental evidence at protein level: Swiss-Prot protein existence level 1. A component of Cascade, which participates in CRISPR interference, the third stage of CRISPR immunity. Cascade binds both crRNA and in a sequence-specific manner negatively supercoiled dsDNA target. This leads to the formation of an R-loop in which the crRNA binds the target DNA, displacing the noncomplementary strand. Cas3 is recruited to Cascade, nicks target DNA and then unwinds and cleaves the target, leading to DNA degradation and invader neutralization. CasCDE alone
   4451..5122    +  CDS            casD: CAS5_ECOLI - Also known as cas5, ygcI. Experimental evidence at protein level: Swiss-Prot protein existence level 1. A component of Cascade, which participates in CRISPR interference, the third stage of CRISPR immunity. Cascade binds both crRNA and in a sequence-specific manner negatively supercoiled dsDNA target. This leads to the formation of an R-loop in which the crRNA binds the target DNA, displacing the noncomplementary strand. Cas3 is recruited to Cascade, nicks target DNA and then unwinds and cleaves the target, leading to DNA degradation and invader neutralization. CasCDE alone is als
   5112..5708    +  CDS            casE: CAS6_ECOLI - Also known as cas6e, ygcH. Experimental evidence at protein level: Swiss-Prot protein existence level 1. A component of Cascade, which participates in CRISPR interference, the third stage of CRISPR immunity. Cascade binds both crRNA and in a sequence-specific manner negatively supercoiled dsDNA target. This leads to the formation of an R-loop in which the crRNA binds the target DNA, displacing the noncomplementary strand. Cas3 is recruited to Cascade, nicks target DNA and then unwinds and cleaves the target, leading to DNA degradation and invader neutralization. From Escherichia c
   5718..5759    +  CDS            S-Tag (fragment): affinity and epitope tag derived from pancreatic ribonuclease A
   5789..5806    +  CDS            SET1 (fragment): solubility-enhancement tag derived from T7 phage gene 10B
   5814..5861    +  terminator     T7 terminator: transcription terminator for bacteriophage T7 RNA polymerase
   6032..6823    -  CDS            SmR: aminoglycoside adenylyltransferase (Murphy, 1985); aadA; confers resistance to spectinomycin and streptomycin
   6824..6915    -  promoter       AmpR promoter: bla
   6963..7701    -  rep_origin     CloDF13 ori: Plasmids containing the CloDF13 (CDF) origin of replication can be propagated in E. coli cells that contain additional plasmids with compatible origins.
   7798..4       -  CDS            TcR (fragment) (across the origin): tetracycline efflux protein; tet; confers resistance to tetracycline
