[The description below was written by a language model from this plasmid's Addgene catalogue record and pLannotate feature annotations shown in this document.]
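Description:
pCDF-cascade is a bacterial expression plasmid of about 7.9 kb that places the Escherichia coli Type I-E CRISPR Cascade operon under L-arabinose control in a pCDF backbone. It replicates from the CloDF13 (CDF) origin, which is compatible with other common plasmid origins and so allows it to be maintained in E. coli alongside additional plasmids. Selection is through the aadA (SmR) aminoglycoside adenylyltransferase gene, which confers streptomycin and spectinomycin resistance. The annotation places this gene downstream of an AmpR (bla) promoter. The copy number is not recorded.

The payload is the five-gene casA–casE cluster from E. coli K-12 W3110, arranged in its native order with closely spaced or overlapping reading frames. It is driven by the araBAD promoter, with the divergently transcribed araC regulator gene alongside. AraC represses the promoter without arabinose and activates it when arabinose is present, giving inducible and titratable expression. A T7 terminator lies downstream of casE. The short S-Tag and SET1 fragments annotated before the terminator, and a small TcR fragment spanning the numbering origin, look like backbone remnants rather than functional parts. Together, CasA–E assemble with a crRNA into the Cascade surveillance complex, which binds double-stranded target DNA and forms an R-loop. No cas3 nuclease gene and no CRISPR array or crRNA cassette are annotated here, so guide RNA would presumably be supplied from another source. The associated publication concerns continuous targeted hypermutation with a tunable mutation window, suggesting Cascade serves as a programmable DNA-targeting module in that system, though the record does not spell out its exact role.
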