Addgene plasmid #247069: pCDF-cascade
Purpose: L-arabinose inducible E.coli cascade operon inserted in pCDF vector
Depositing lab: Seokhee Kim. Depositing organization: Seoul National University. Publication: Continuous targeted hypermutation with a tunable mutation window. Lee C, Kim S. Nat Commun. 2025 Nov 25. doi: 10.1038/s41467-025-66736-2. PubMed 41290661.
Backbone
  Vector backbone: pCDF
  Backbone manufacturer: N/A
  Backbone size w/o insert (bp): 2300
  Total vector size (bp): 7857
  Vector type: Bacterial Expression, CRISPR, Synthetic Biology
Growth in bacteria
  Bacterial resistance: Streptomycin, 50 μg/mL
  Growth temperature: 37°C
  Growth strain: DH5alpha
  Copy number: Unknown
Gene/Insert
  Gene/Insert name: E.coli Type I-E CRISPR cas (alt names: cascade; CasA-E)
  Species: Escherichia coli K-12 W3110
  Promoter: araBAD promoter
  Cloning method: Other
  Sequencing primers: 5′ gagctaacttacattaattgcgttg
Terms and licenses: Academic/Nonprofit Terms; Industry Terms: Not Available to Industry
How to cite: pCDF-cascade was a gift from Seokhee Kim (Addgene plasmid # 247069 ; http://n2t.net/addgene:247069 ; RRID:Addgene_247069)
