>Addgene plasmid #247069 | pCDF-cascade | depositor partial sequence | sequence record 485750 | inserted sequence of L-arabinose inducible cascade operon
TTATGACAACTTGACGGCTACATCATTCACTTTTTCTTCACAACCGGCACGGAACTCGCTCGGGCTGGCC
CCGGTGCATTTTTTAAATACCCGCGAGAAATAGAGTTGATCGTCAAAACCAACATTGCGACCGACGGTGG
CGATAGGCATCCGGGTGGTGCTCAAAAGCAGCTTCGCCTGGCTGATACGTTGGTCCTCGCGCCAGCTTAA
GACGCTAATCCCTAACTGCTGGCGGAAAAGATGTGACAGACGCGACGGCGACAAGCAAACATGCTGTGCG
ACGCTGGCGATATCAAAATTGCTGTCTGCCAGGTGATCGCTGATGTACTGACAAGCCTCGCGTACCCGAT
TATCCATCGGTGGATGGAGCGACTCGTTAATCGCTTCCATGCGCCGCAGTAACAATTGCTCAAGCAGATT
TATCGCCAGCAGCTCCGAATAGCGCCCTTCCCCTTGCCCGGCGTTAATGATTTGCCCAAACAGGTCGCTG
AAATGCGGCTGGTGCGCTTCATCCGGGCGAAAGAACCCCGTATTGGCAAATATTGACGGCCAGTTAAGCC
ATTCATGCCAGTAGGCGCGCGGACGAAAGTAAACCCACTGGTGATACCATTCGCGAGCCTCCGGATGACG
ACCGTAGTGATGAATCTCTCCTGGCGGGAACAGCAAAATATCACCCGGTCGGCAAACAAATTCTCGTCCC
TGATTTTTCACCACCCCCTGACCGCGAATGGTGAGATTGAGAATATAACCTTTCATTCCCAGCGGTCGGT
CGATAAAAAAATCGAGATAACCGTTGGCCTCAATCGGCGTTAAACCCGCCACCAGATGGGCATTAAACGA
GTATCCCGGCAGCAGGGGATCATTTTGCGCTTCAGCCATACTTTTCATACTCCCGCCATTCAGAGAAGAA
ACCAATTGTCCATATTGCATCAGACATTGCCGTCACTGCGTCTTTTACTGGCTCTTCTCGCTAACCAAAC
CGGTAACCCCGCTTATTAAAAGCATTCTGTAACAAAGCGGGACCAAAGCCATGACAAAAACGCGTAACAA
AAGTGTCTATAATCACGGCAGAAAAGTCCACATTGATTATTTGCACGGCGTCACACTTTGCTATGCCATA
GCATTTTTATCCATAAGATTAGCGGATCCTACCTGACGCTTTTTATCGCAACTCTCTACTGTTTCTCCAT
AGAAATGCAGGAGAAATGTCGGAGCATATGAAGGAGAACAAATGAATTTGCTTATTGATAACTGGATCCC
TGTACGCCCGCGAAACGGGGGGAAAGTCCAAATCATAAATCTGCAATCGCTATACTGCAGTAGAGATCAG
TGGCGATTAAGTTTGCCCCGTGACGATATGGAACTGGCCGCTTTAGCACTGCTGGTTTGCATTGGGCAAA
TTATCGCCCCGGCAAAAGATGACGTTGAATTTCGACATCGCATAATGAATCCGCTCACTGAAGATGAGTT
TCAACAACTCATCGCGCCGTGGATAGATATGTTCTACCTTAATCACGCAGAACATCCCTTTATGCAGACC
AAAGGTGTCAAAGCAAATGATGTGACTCCAATGGAAAAACTGTTGGCTGGGGTAAGCGGCGCGACGAATT
GTGCATTTGTCAATCAACCGGGGCAGGGTGAAGCATTATGTGGTGGATGCACTGCGATTGCGTTATTCAA
CCAGGCGAATCAGGCACCAGGTTTTGGTGGTGGTTTTAAAAGCGGTTTACGTGGAGGAACACCTGTAACA
ACGTTCGTACGTGGGATCGATCTTCGTTCAACGGTGTTACTCAATGTCCTCACATTACCTCGTCTTCAAA
AACAATTTCCTAATGAATCACATACGGAAAACCAACCTACCTGGATTAAACCTATCAAGTCCAATGAGTC
TATACCTGCTTCGTCAATTGGGTTTGTCCGTGGTCTATTCTGGCAACCAGCGCATATTGAATTATGCGAT
CCCATTGGGATTGGTAAATGTTCTTGCTGTGGACAGGAAAGCAATTTGCGTTATACCGGTTTTCTTAAGG
AAAAATTTACCTTTACAGTTAATGGGCTATGGCCCCATCCGCATTCCCCTTGTCTGGTAACAGTCAAGAA
AGGGGAGGTTGAGGAAAAATTTCTTGCTTTCACCACCTCCGCACCATCATGGACACAAATCAGCCGAGTT
GTGGTAGATAAGATTATTCAAAATGAAAATGGAAATCGCGTGGCGGCGGTTGTGAATCAATTCAGAAATA
TTGCGCCGCAAAGTCCTCTTGAATTGATTATGGGGGGATATCGTAATAATCAAGCATCTATTCTTGAACG
GCGTCATGATGTGTTGATGTTTAATCAGGGGTGGCAACAATACGGCAATGTGATAAACGAAATAGTGACT
GTTGGTTTGGGATATAAAACAGCCTTACGCAAGGCGTTATATACCTTTGCAGAAGGGTTTAAAAATAAAG
ACTTCAAAGGGGCCGGAGTCTCTGTTCATGAGACTGCAGAAAGGCATTTCTATCGACAGAGTGAATTATT
AATTCCCGATGTACTGGCGAATGTTAATTTTTCCCAGGCTGATGAGGTAATAGCTGATTTACGAGACAAA
CTTCATCAATTGTGTGAAATGCTATTTAATCAATCTGTAGCTCCCTATGCACATCATCCTAAATTAATAA
GCACATTAGCGCTTGCCCGCGCCACGCTATACAAACATTTACGGGAGTTAAAACCGCAAGGAGGGCCATC
AAATGGCTGATGAAATTGATGCAATGGCTTTATATCGAGCCTGGCAACAACTGGATAATGGATCATGTGC
GCAAATTAGACGTGTTTCAGAACCTGATGAATTACGCGATATCCCTGCGTTTTATAGGCTGGTGCAACCT
TTTGGTTGGGAAAACCCACGTCACCAGCAGGCTCTTTTGCGCATGGTGTTTTGCCTGAGCGCAGGAAAGA
ATGTCATCCGACATCAGGACAAAAAATCGGAGCAAACAACAGGTATCTCGTTGGGAAGAGCTTTAGCCAA
TAGTGGAAGAATTAACGAGCGCCGTATCTTTCAATTAATTCGGGCTGACAGAACAGCCGATATGGTCCAG
TTACGTCGATTACTTACTCACGCCGAACCCGTACTTGACTGGCCATTAATGGCCAGGATGTTGACCTGGT
GGGGAAAGCGCGAACGCCAGCAACTTCTGGAAGATTTTGTATTGACCACAAACAAAAATGCGTAAGGAAA
CCTTTCTATGTCTAACTTTATCAATATTCATGTTCTGATCTCTCACAGCCCTTCATGTCTGAACCGCGAC
GATATGAACATGCAGAAAGACGCTATTTTCGGCGGCAAAAGACGAGTAAGAATTTCAAGTCAAAGCCTTA
AACGTGCGATGCGTAAAAGTGGTTATTACGCACAAAATATTGGTGAATCCAGTCTCAGAACCATTCATCT
TGCACAATTACGTGATGTTCTTCGGCAAAAACTTGGTGAACGTTTTGACCAAAAAATCATCGATAAGACA
TTAGCGCTGCTCTCCGGTAAATCAGTTGATGAAGCCGAAAAGATTTCTGCCGATGCGGTTACTCCCTGGG
TTGTGGGAGAAATAGCCTGGTTCTGTGAGCAGGTTGCAAAAGCAGAGGCTGATAATCTGGATGATAAAAA
GCTGCTCAAAGTTCTTAAGGAAGATATTGCCGCCATACGTGTGAATTTACAGCAGGGTGTTGATATTGCG
CTTAGTGGAAGAATGGCAACCAGCGGCATGATGACTGAGTTGGGAAAAGTTGATGGTGCAATGTCCATTG
CGCATGCGATCACTACTCATCAGGTTGATTCTGATATTGACTGGTTCACCGCTGTAGATGATTTACAGGA
ACAAGGTTCTGCACATCTGGGAACTCAGGAATTTTCATCGGGTGTTTTTTATCGTTATGCCAACATTAAC
CTCGCTCAACTTCAGGAAAATTTAGGTGGTGCCTCCAGGGAGCAGGCTCTGGAAATTGCAACCCATGTTG
TTCATATGCTGGCAACAGAGGTCCCTGGAGCAAAACAGCGTACTTATGCCGCTTTTAACCCTGCGGATAT
GGTAATGGTTAATTTCTCCGATATGCCACTTTCTATGGCAAATGCTTTTGAAAAAGCGGTTAAAGCGAAA
GATGGCTTTTTGCAACCGTCTATACAGGCGTTTAATCAATATTGGGATCGCGTTGCCAATGGATATGGTC
TGAACGGAGCTGCTGCGCAATTCAGCTTATCTGATGTAGACCCAATTACTGCTCAAGTTAAACAAATGCC
TACTTTAGAACAGTTAAAATCCTGGGTTCGTAATAATGGCGAGGCGTGAACATGAGATCTTATTTGATCT
TGCGGCTTGCTGGGCCAATGCAAGCCTGGGGGCAGCCGACCTTTGAAGGAACGCGACCTACCGGAAGATT
TCCGACCCGAAGCGGGTTATTAGGGCTACTCGGGGCTTGTCTTGGGATCCAACGTGATGATACTTCTTCA
TTACAGGCGTTATCAGAGAGTGTGCAATTTGCAGTGCGCTGCGATGAACTCATTCTTGACGATCGTCGTG
TGTCTGTAACGGGGTTGCGTGATTACCATACAGTCCTTGGAGCGCGAGAAGATTACCGTGGTTTGAAAAG
TCATGAAACGATTCAAACATGGCGCGAATATTTATGTGATGCCTCCTTTACCGTCGCTCTCTGGTTAACA
CCCCATGCAACGATGGTTATCTCAGAACTTGAAAAAGCAGTATTAAAGCCTCGGTATACACCTTACCTGG
GGCGGAGAAGTTGCCCACTAACACACCCGCTTTTTTTGGGGACATGTCAGGCATCGGATCCTCAGAAGGC
GCTATTAAATTATGAGCCCGTTGGCGGCGATATATATAGTGAGGAATCAGTTACAGGGCATCATTTAAAA
TTTACGGCGCGCGACGAACCGATGATCACCTTGCCTCGACAATTTGCTTCCCGAGAATGGTATGTGATTA
AAGGAGGTATGGATGTATCTCAGTAAAGTCATCATTGCCAGGGCCTGGAGCAGGGATCTTTACCAACTTC
ACCAGGGATTATGGCATTTATTTCCAAACAGACCGGATGCTGCTCGTGATTTTCTTTTTCATGTTGAGAA
GCGAAACACACCAGAAGGCTGTCATGTTTTATTGCAGTCAGCGCAAATGCCTGTTTCAACTGCCGTTGCG
ACAGTCATTAAAACTAAACAGGTTGAATTTCAACTTCAGGTTGGTGTTCCACTCTATTTTCGGCTTCGGG
CAAATCCGATCAAAACTATTCTCGACAATCAAAAGCGCCTGGACAGTAAAGGGAATATTAAACGCTGTCG
GGTTCCGTTAATAAAAGAAGCAGAACAAATCGCGTGGTTGCAACGTAAATTGGGCAATGCGGCGCGCGTT
GAAGATGTGCATCCCATATCGGAACGGCCACAGTATTTTTCTGGTGATGGTAAAAGTGGAAAGATCCAAA
CGGTTTGCTTTGAAGGTGTGCTCACCATCAACGACGCGCCAGCGTTAATAGATCTTGTACAGCAAGGTAT
TGGGCCAGCTAAATCGATGGGATGTGGCTTGCTATCTTTGGCTCCACTGTGAT
